Addgene plasmid #196750: pGG-PIP12
Purpose: Contains FLS2 promoter
Depositing lab: Marc Somssich. Depositing organization: University of Melbourne. Publication: Resolving spatially distinct phytohormone response zones in Arabidopsis thaliana roots colonized by Fusarium oxysporum. Calabria J, Wang L, Rast-Somssich MI, Chen HW, Watt M, Persson S, Andersen TG, Idnurm A, Somssich M. J Exp Bot. 2025 Jan 17:erae516. doi: 10.1093/jxb/erae516. PubMed 39823275.
Backbone
  Vector backbone: pGGA000
  Total vector size (bp): 5597
  Vector type: GreenGate (GG) Entry Vector
Growth in bacteria
  Bacterial resistance: Ampicillin, 100 μg/mL
  Growth temperature: 37°C
  Growth strain: DH5alpha
  Copy number: High Copy
Gene/Insert
  Gene/Insert name: FLAGELLIN-SENSITIVE 2 (alt names: FLS2; AT5G46330)
  Species: A. thaliana (mustard weed)
  Insert size (bp): 2913
  Entrez Gene: FLS2 (a.k.a. AT5G46330, FLAGELLIN-SENSITIVE 2, MPL12.13, MPL12.8, MPL12_13)
Terms and licenses: Academic/Nonprofit Terms; Industry Terms: Not Available to Industry
Depositor comments: Please visit https://doi.org/10.1101/2022.12.20.521292 for bioRxiv preprint.
How to cite: pGG-PIP12 was a gift from Marc Somssich (Addgene plasmid # 196750 ; http://n2t.net/addgene:196750 ; RRID:Addgene_196750)
