[The description below was written by a language model from this plasmid's Addgene catalogue record and pLannotate feature annotations shown in this document.]
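Description:
pGG-PIP12 is a GreenGate entry vector built on the pGGA000 backbone, the module position that in the GreenGate Golden Gate cloning system is reserved for promoters. It is a small bacterial cloning plasmid of about 5.6 kb rather than a plant transformation vector in its own right. It is maintained in E. coli through a high-copy ColE1/pUC-type origin and selected with ampicillin via the bla β-lactamase gene and its native promoter. The rest of the annotated backbone consists of typical cloning-vector remnants: a lacI fragment, CAP binding site, lac promoter and operator, a lacZα fragment, and partial bom and rop sequences. SP6 and T7 phage promoters flank the insert region.

The payload is a roughly 2.9 kb fragment from Arabidopsis thaliana corresponding to the promoter of FLAGELLIN-SENSITIVE 2 (FLS2, AT5G46330), the gene for the receptor kinase that perceives bacterial flagellin. This fragment lies between the SP6 and T7 sites. The automated annotation does not label it as a promoter and flags only a predicted tRNA-like element within the region, which presumably reflects genomic sequence upstream of FLS2 rather than an engineered part. No coding sequence, tag or reporter is present in this module.

The plasmid's use is as a building block. In a GreenGate assembly, the FLS2 promoter module is combined with other entry modules (tags, coding sequences, terminators, plant resistance cassettes) into a destination vector, giving constructs expressed in the FLS2 pattern. The associated publication concerns spatially distinct phytohormone responses in Arabidopsis roots colonized by Fusarium oxysporum, but the record does not state which downstream constructs used this module.
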