Features (pLannotate 1.2.2; 13 found; start..end, strand, type, name):
     96..200     +  promoter       AmpR promoter: bla
    201..1061    +  CDS            AmpR: β-lactamase; bla; confers resistance to ampicillin, carbenicillin, and related antibiotics
   1232..1820    +  rep_origin     ori: high-copy-number ColE1/pMB1/pBR322/pUC origin of replication
   2003..2095    +  CDS            lacI (fragment): lac repressor; lacI; The lac repressor binds to the lac operator to inhibit transcription in E. coli. This inhibition can be relieved by adding lactose or isopropyl-β-D-thiogalactopyranoside (IPTG).
   2108..2129    +  protein_bind   CAP binding site: CAP binding activates transcription in the presence of cAMP. E. coli catabolite activator protein
   2144..2174    +  promoter       lac promoter: promoter for the E. coli lac operon
   2182..2198    +  protein_bind   lac operator: The lac repressor binds to the lac operator to inhibit transcription in E. coli. This inhibition can be relieved by adding lactose or isopropyl-β-D-thiogalactopyranoside (IPTG). lac repressor encoded by lacI
   2212..2230    +  promoter       SP6 promoter: promoter for bacteriophage SP6 RNA polymerase
   3669..3748    +  ncRNA          tRNA: Accession: RF00005 - tRNA
   5185..5203    -  promoter       T7 promoter: promoter for bacteriophage T7 RNA polymerase
   5205..5357    +  CDS            lacZα (fragment): LacZα fragment of β-galactosidase; lacZ fragment
   5363..5462    -  misc_feature   bom (fragment): basis of mobility region from pBR322
   5564..1       -  CDS            rop (fragment) (across the origin): Rop protein, which maintains plasmids at low copy number; rop
>Addgene plasmid #196750 | pGG-PIP12 | addgene full sequence | sequence record 395621 | Addgene NGS Result
GACGAAAGGGCCTCGTGATACGCCTATTTTTATAGGTTAATGTCATGATAATAATGGTTTCTTAGACGTC
AGGTGGCACTTTTCGGGGAAATGTGCGCGGAACCCCTATTTGTTTATTTTTCTAAATACATTCAAATATG
TATCCGCTCATGAGACAATAACCCTGATAAATGCTTCAATAATATTGAAAAAGGAAGAGTATGAGTATTC
AACATTTCCGTGTCGCCCTTATTCCCTTTTTTGCGGCATTTTGCCTTCCTGTTTTTGCTCACCCAGAAAC
GCTGGTGAAAGTAAAAGATGCTGAAGATCAGTTGGGTGCACGAGTGGGTTACATCGAACTGGATCTCAAC
AGCGGTAAGATCCTTGAGAGTTTTCGCCCCGAAGAACGTTTTCCAATGATGAGCACTTTTAAAGTTCTGC
TATGTGGCGCGGTATTATCCCGTATTGACGCCGGGCAAGAGCAACTCGGTCGCCGCATACACTATTCTCA
GAATGACTTGGTTGAGTACTCACCAGTCACAGAAAAGCATCTTACGGATGGCATGACAGTAAGAGAATTA
TGCAGTGCTGCCATAACCATGAGTGATAACACTGCGGCCAACTTACTTCTGACAACGATCGGAGGACCGA
AGGAGCTAACCGCTTTTTTGCACAACATGGGGGATCATGTAACTCGCCTTGATCGTTGGGAACCGGAGCT
GAATGAAGCCATACCAAACGACGAGCGTGACACCACGATGCCTGTAGCAATGGCAACAACGTTGCGCAAA
CTATTAACTGGCGAACTACTTACTCTAGCTTCCCGGCAACAATTAATAGACTGGATGGAGGCGGATAAAG
TTGCAGGACCACTTCTGCGCTCGGCCCTTCCGGCTGGCTGGTTTATTGCTGATAAATCTGGAGCCGGTGA
GCGTGGCTCTCGAGGTATCATTGCAGCACTGGGGCCAGATGGTAAGCCCTCCCGTATCGTAGTTATCTAC
ACGACGGGGAGTCAGGCAACTATGGATGAACGAAATAGACAGATCGCTGAGATAGGTGCCTCACTGATTA
AGCATTGGTAACTGTCAGACCAAGTTTACTCATATATACTTTAGATTGATTTAAAACTTCATTTTTAATT
TAAAAGGATCTAGGTGAAGATCCTTTTTGATAATCTCATGACCAAAATCCCTTAACGTGAGTTTTCGTTC
CACTGAGCGTCAGACCCCGTAGAAAAGATCAAAGGATCTTCTTGAGATCCTTTTTTTCTGCGCGTAATCT
GCTGCTTGCAAACAAAAAAACCACCGCTACCAGCGGTGGTTTGTTTGCCGGATCAAGAGCTACCAACTCT
TTTTCCGAAGGTAACTGGCTTCAGCAGAGCGCAGATACCAAATACTGTTCTTCTAGTGTAGCCGTAGTTA
GGCCACCACTTCAAGAACTCTGTAGCACCGCCTACATACCTCGCTCTGCTAATCCTGTTACCAGTGGCTG
CTGCCAGTGGCGATAAGTCGTGTCTTACCGGGTTGGACTCAAGACGATAGTTACCGGATAAGGCGCAGCG
GTCGGGCTGAACGGGGGGTTCGTGCACACAGCCCAGCTTGGAGCGAACGACCTACACCGAACTGAGATAC
CTACAGCGTGAGCTATGAGAAAGCGCCACGCTTCCCGAAGGGAGAAAGGCGGACAGGTATCCGGTAAGCG
GCAGGGTCGGAACAGGAGAGCGCACGAGGGAGCTTCCAGGGGGAAACGCCTGGTATCTTTATAGTCCTGT
CGGGTTTCGCCACCTCTGACTTGAGCGTCGATTTTTGTGATGCTCGTCAGGGGGGCGGAGCCTATGGAAA
AACGCCAGCAACGCGGCCTTTTTACGGTTCCTGGCCTTTTGCTGGCCTTTTGCTCACATGTTCTTTCCTG
CGTTATCCCCTGATTCTGTGGATAACCGTATTACCGCCTTTGAGTGAGCTGATACCGCTCGCCGCAGCCG
AACGACCGAGCGCAGCGAGTCAGTGAGCGAGGAAGCGGAAGAGCGCCCAATACGCAAACCGCCTCTCCCC
GCGCGTTGGCCGATTCATTAATGCAGCTGGCACGACAGGTTTCCCGACTGGAAAGCGGGCAGTGAGCGCA
ACGCAATTAATGTGAGTTAGCTCACTCATTAGGCACCCCAGGCTTTACACTTTATGCTTCCGGCTCGTAT
GTTGTGTGGAATTGTGAGCGGATAACAATTTCACACGAGCTATTTAGGTGACACTATAGAAGTGAAGCTT
GGTCTCAACCTTTTTTGTTAGAGAGATTTTTGTTGTTTTTGTTGTTATGGTTAGTACTTTTACTCCGTTT
TATAGATGGATCGGGTTAAATTTGTTCAATACATAATGAAATGTCTATCTATGTTGGTAATTTCTTTCCA
CTAAAATATTTGAATTTCTTTTTACATGTATTTATTTTCAACTATTACCATTAATTTCTTTATTAGAAAA
GTCATATTCAACATGTTTTATCAAAACTTTCTGTCAAAAGATGATATTAGAACTAAATTCGGACAATATT
TTAGATAATTCCTCGTTTGCGACGTAATACATGATGTCAAAACTATGTTACATTTAGTAGTACTTATCTT
GAATTAAATAAAATTAAGAAAAAAATATGAATGGGGTGTTACTATGGCATATATCTATTACCTCTGGATT
TCATTCTATATACAAAAATATTATTTTAAAATGATAATTTACACGCGCCAAATATGCGTACCAGCCACGA
GGCAAAAATTACTATATAACTTTTTTTGAAAATAAAAACTAATTTTTTGTTTTTTCAAAATAAGATACAA
ATTATACGTAATTCCTTAGTAAAGCCTGAAAAACATCAAACTTTATTTTGGCTAAAGGACATCATAAAAC
CTACTATGTAATTGTCATTAACGTTTGTTTAACTAACCAAAATAAATTACTGAATCTTGAACTATAAATT
CGAATATAGAGAAAATATGAAATTTTGTAAGTGTTATTAGACATCCAAATTTTAAAACCGCGTAAACTAC
ACTACAATTTAAAATCGGAGTATGTAACCTACATAGAGCCTAACCACCTCCTAAGCCGTATTTAATAACA
TTGTTATATTATGTAAAGATATGATATATATCGTTAAGTAATATTATGTAGTGAAAATCCGTCACAAATC
ATAATAACTTGTAGTGATCAAACTTCTTGTATATAATCTACTTTGTTCTCGCGAGCACCTTAATCAATCA
TCCCATTTAAAAAATTTCTTTTTGCTATTAACATCTTAAATGTTAAATCTATCATTGAGCAATGTAACAG
TTCTGTGTGAAGAAACAAGGAATCACTTACTTCTACATTGTCTCTTTACAAAGGAAATTTGGCACATGAT
AATGCTTCGGTTTGGGCAATCTCCTTATATCTTTGCAGACTTGTCTATTACCATAGGTAATCATATAAAA
GTTATTATATATGAACAATGTTCCTATGGTAATAGAAATTCACATTTTATTAAAAAAACTGATACGAATA
ATTCAAAGAAATAAAATAACTTTTATATGATTGTCCATAAGATATAGTCAAAACGCAAAAGACTTTGCTC
TAAGAAATATTAAAAAGAAAAACAACAAGACGAGGATTATTTCTTTTCAATAATTAAAACATTAGTATAA
ATACAATCACATGCTTAATGTAATAATGTGACAGTTTGGCCGAGTGGTCTAAGGCGCCAGATTTAGGCTC
TGGTCCGAAAGGGCGTGGGTTCAAATCCCACAGCTGTCAATTTGTTTTTTTCTTTGACTCCTTTGTTCAT
CTTTATTTTAAAATCAATATAAACCCTTTTCGGACATTCTAAATATTTTGACCCAACCTAATGATATTCA
TTATTTGTCTAACGGGTCAACTTTCAAGTCTTCAAGTAAACATGATATGGAATTATATGGGTCAACTCCA
AGTAAGAACAGTGCATGCATCTTGAAGACAAAATTGATTTTTTTTTTTGTTTTTAATTAATGGAAATTTT
GAAATACTAATGGGTCAAGATGAGGTTGTCCAAATCAACTGATATCATATATGACCAGATTCCTCAATAG
TCATTAGTCAATACAAAATCCATAATCTTTTTTAAAAATATAATCTTTTTATTTTAAATCGCCTATTTTT
TTCCATTCATTTGTCCAATGTGAAAAGCCATAAATCATATATTAAGAAGTTGTGAATTGTGATCATAGGA
GTAATATTTCTATCTGAACAAAAATTGAATTTTGTTTTGCTTTTTGTTGAAAGATAAATAAAATGTTTGG
CAGATTGTTTGTACAGAACACAACTTGTTGATAAAACAAATTCCATCAAGACAGCTAATGAGCTTTTGAT
AGTCAGAGCTTTGAAGACGTGTTAATGAATTAAACTGATTAGACCTAAAACCAAATATTTAGAAAGAAAA
AAATATGATAATTGTTATGTTATTTAATCAATAGTCAAATACTATGTTGAGTACCAATCATTTCAGTTTC
AACGATTGCTACTCTTTTGACCAATAACAAAAAGGTTTTTATTTTTCATTTCTCAAACTCCATTTTTGTT
TGTTTTTAGCATAAAAACAGCTAGAATGTGAGTTTCATATGTATTATATACTATAAGAAATCATATAAAT
TAACGACTAGAACATATTGTTTTCATTCTAGTGGTATATCTGAGTTTGACTAGAACGTTTGGAGGCAGAT
TAAAGTGATTTCGCCTTGTCAAAACTACTTTGTATATGTTATCAATCAATCGCTCAAAACTAAATCGGAA
AAAAACTACATAAATAAGATATGGAAAATGATACTAACACAAACTAGTAAGTAAGTAGTCACTACATATT
CTGGTCCCATGAATATGGCTTACATAGTACATACATTGTGAGATTAAATGAATATGATATATAATACAAG
CATATAAGCATGTGCATGACTATGAAGTGGGAATACATTTAGTGCCTTTATATGCAACTTGACAGAATTA
CCAATTATGTGAATAGTGAAACTTATATTGCGTCTTGGCCTTTTCACATCCGTGACATGATCCCTCAAAT
CTATATCTTCTTGCGGCATATGCTTATATATAAACATATGACTTCGTCTATAGATTTATATCCAGATAAT
TAATTCTCTCATAATATCTTCTCCACAATTTCAACTCTTCTAAAGTCTAAACCAACATGAGACCGAATTC
TCGCCCTATAGTGAGTCGTATTACCTGGCCGTCGTTTTACAACGTCGTGACTGGGAAAACCCTGGCGTTA
CCCAACTTAATCGCCTTGCAGCACATCCCCCTTTCGCCAGCTGGCGTAATAGCGAAGAGGCCCGCACCGA
TCGCCCTTCCCAACAGTTGCGCAGCCTGAATGGCGAATGGCGCCTGATGCGGTATTTTCTCCTTACGCAT
CTGTGCGGTATTTCACACCGCATATGGTGCACTCTCAGTACAATCTGCTCTGATGCCGCATAGTTAAGCC
AGCCCCGACACCCGCCAACACCCGCTGACGCGCCCTGACGGGCTTGTCTGCTCCCGGCATCCGCTTACAG
ACAAGCTGTGACCGTCTCCGGGAGCTGCATGTGTCAGAGGTTTTCACCGTCATCACCGAAACGCGCGA
